Addgene plasmid #68238: pDGB3_omega1
Purpose: GoldenBraid level 1 Omega plant expression vector
Depositing lab: Diego Orzaez. Depositing organization: Agencia Estatal Consejo Superior de Investigaciones Científicas, M.P. Publication: GoldenBraid 2.0: a comprehensive DNA assembly framework for plant synthetic biology. Sarrion-Perdigones A, Vazquez-Vilar M, Palaci J, Castelijns B, Forment J, Ziarsolo P, Blanca J, Granell A, Orzaez D. Plant Physiol. 2013 Jul;162(3):1618-31. 10.1104/pp.113.217661 PubMed 23669743.
Backbone
  Vector backbone: pDGB3_omega1
  Backbone manufacturer: self-made; derived from pCambia1302 generated at the Cambia Institute
  Vector type: Plant Expression, Synthetic Biology
Growth in bacteria
  Bacterial resistance: Spectinomycin, 50 μg/mL
  Growth temperature: 37°C
  Growth strain: DH5alpha
  Copy number: High Copy
Gene/Insert
  Gene/Insert name: empty vector
  Cloning method: Restriction Enzyme; 5′ cloning site BsmBI (unknown if destroyed); 3′ cloning site BsmBI (unknown if destroyed)
  Sequencing primers: 5′ GGTGGCAGGATATATTGTGG
Terms and licenses: Academic/Nonprofit Terms; Industry Terms: Not Available to Industry
How to cite: pDGB3_omega1 was a gift from Diego Orzaez (Addgene plasmid # 68238 ; http://n2t.net/addgene:68238 ; RRID:Addgene_68238)
