[The description below was written by a language model from this plasmid's Addgene catalogue record and pLannotate feature annotations shown in this document.]
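Description:
pDGB3_omega1 is an empty destination vector from the GoldenBraid modular DNA assembly system, described as a level 1 "Omega" plant expression vector. It is a self-made binary T-DNA plasmid derived from pCambia1302. The 7,295 nt sequence carries two replication systems. A high-copy ColE1/pUC-type origin with a pBR322 bom site supports propagation in E. coli. The pVS1 oriV, together with the RepA replication and StaA stability genes, allows stable maintenance in Agrobacterium. Bacterial selection is by spectinomycin, conferred by an aadA gene. aadA sits downstream of a fragment of a class 1 integron Pc promoter and next to a residual gentamicin acetyltransferase fragment, which is too short to be functional.

The left and right nopaline-type T-DNA border repeats flank the cloning region. This region consists of a lacZα cassette with the lac promoter, lac operator, CAP binding site and a pUC-style multiple cloning site. The record lists BsmBI as both the 5′ and 3′ cloning site. In type IIS assembly schemes of this kind, an incoming assembly normally displaces the lacZα cassette, so that recombinant colonies can be told apart by blue/white screening. No plant promoter, terminator, reporter or plant selectable marker is annotated within the borders, consistent with the "empty vector" designation. Any such elements would have to come from the parts assembled into it.

The vector is typically used to receive and combine assembled GoldenBraid modules into larger multigene constructs. These constructs can then be delivered to plants by Agrobacterium-mediated transformation or transient expression. The record does not specify the overhangs produced at the BsmBI sites.
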