Features (pLannotate 1.2.2; 19 found; start..end, strand, type, name):
    107..206     +  misc_feature   bom (fragment): basis of mobility region from pBR322
    212..369     -  CDS            lacZα (fragment): LacZα fragment of β-galactosidase; lacZ fragment
    366..422     +  misc_feature   MCS: pUC18/19 multiple cloning site
    459..475     -  protein_bind   lac operator: The lac repressor binds to the lac operator to inhibit transcription in E. coli. This inhibition can be relieved by adding lactose or isopropyl-β-D-thiogalactopyranoside (IPTG). lac repressor encoded by lacI
    483..513     -  promoter       lac promoter: promoter for the E. coli lac operon
    528..549     -  protein_bind   CAP binding site: CAP binding activates transcription in the presence of cAMP. E. coli catabolite activator protein
    562..604     -  CDS            lacI (fragment): lac repressor; lacI; The lac repressor binds to the lac operator to inhibit transcription in E. coli. This inhibition can be relieved by adding lactose or isopropyl-β-D-thiogalactopyranoside (IPTG).
    632..656     +  misc_feature   RB T-DNA repeat: right border repeat from nopaline C58 T-DNA
    996..1397    +  CDS            Y4CG_SINFN (fragment): Protein inferred from homology: Swiss-Prot protein existence level 3. From Sinorhizobium fredii (strain NBRC 101917 / NGR234).
   1957..2586    +  CDS            pVS1 StaA: stability protein from the Pseudomonas plasmid pVS1 (Heeb et al., 2000)
   3019..4087    +  CDS            pVS1 RepA (fragment): replication protein from the Pseudomonas plasmid pVS1 (Heeb et al., 2000)
   4153..4347    +  rep_origin     pVS1 oriV: origin of replication for the Pseudomonas plasmid pVS1 (Heeb et al., 2000)
   4550..4589    +  CDS            rop (fragment): Rop protein, which maintains plasmids at low copy number; rop
   4691..4831    +  misc_feature   bom: basis of mobility region from pBR322
   5017..5605    -  rep_origin     ori: high-copy-number ColE1/pMB1/pBR322/pUC origin of replication
   5696..6484    -  CDS            aadA: S3AD_ECOLX - Experimental evidence at protein level: Swiss-Prot protein existence level 1. Mediates bacterial resistance to the antibiotics streptomycin and spectinomycin. From Escherichia coli.
   6491..6547    -  CDS            GmR (fragment): gentamycin acetyltransferase; aacC1; confers resistance to gentamycin
   6723..6746    -  promoter       Pc promoter (fragment): intI1 (promoter lies within the coding sequence); class 1 integron promoter
   7270..7294    +  misc_feature   LB T-DNA repeat: left border repeat from nopaline C58 T-DNA
>Addgene plasmid #68238 | pDGB3_omega1 | depositor full sequence | sequence record 128404 | pDGB3_omega1 sequence 7295 bps
TAACGGATCCGGTCTCAGGAGTGAGACGCACAGCTTGTCTGTAAGCGGATGCCGGGAGCAGACAAGCCCG
TCAGGGCGCGTCAGCGGGTGTTGGCGGGTGTCGGGGCTGGCTTAACTATGCGGCATCAGAGCAGATTGTA
CTGAGAGTGCACCATATGCGGTGTGAAATACCGCACAGATGCGTAAGGAGAAAATACCGCATCAGGCGCC
ATTCGCCATTCAGGCTGCGCAACTGTTGGGAAGGGCGATCGGCGCAGGCCTCTTCGCTATTACGCCAGCT
GGCGAAAGGGGGATGTGCTGCAAGGCGATTAAGTTGGGTAACGCCAGGGTTTTCCCAGTCACGACGTTGT
AAAACGACGGCCAGTGAATTCGAGCTCGGTACCCGGGGATCCTCTAGAGTCGACCTGCAGGCATGCAAGC
TTGGCGTAATCATGGTCATAGCTGTTTCCTGTGTGAAATTGTTATCCGCTCACAATTCCACACAACATAC
GAGCCGGAAGCATATAGTGTAAAGCCTGGGGTGCCTAATGAGTGAGCTAACTCACATTAATTGCGTTGCG
CTCACTGCCCGCTTTCCAGTCGGGAAACCTGTCGTGCCAGCTGCGTCTCACGCTGTCATGAGACCGGATC
CTGACAGGATATATTGGCGGGTAAACCTAAGAGAAAAGAGCGTTTATTAGAATAATCGGATATTTAAAAG
GGCGTGAAAAGGTTTATCCGTTCGTCCATTTGTATGTGCATGCCAACCACAGGGTTCCCCTCGGGATCAA
AGTACTTTGATCCAACCCCTCCGCTGCTATAGTGCAGTCGGCTTCTGACGTTCAGTGCAGCCGTCATCTG
AAAACGACATGTCGCACAAGTCCTAAGTTACGCGACAGGCTGCCGCCCTGCCCTTTTCCTGGCGTTTTCT
TGTCGCGTGTTTTAGTCGCATAAAGTAGAATACTTGCGACTAGAACCGGAGACATTACGCCATGAACAAG
AGCGCCGCCGCTGGCCTGCTGGGCTATGCCCGCGTCAGCACCGACGACCAGGACTTGACCAACCAACGGG
CCGAACTGCACGCGGCCGGCTGCACCAAGCTGTTTTCCGAGAAGATCACCGGCACCAGGCGCGACCGCCC
GGAGCTGGCCAGGATGCTTGACCACCTACGCCCTGGCGACGTTGTGACAGTGACCAGGCTAGACCGCCTG
GCCCGCAGCACCCGCGACCTACTGGACATTGCCGAGCGCATCCAGGAGGCCGGCGCGGGCCTGCGTAGCC
TGGCAGAGCCGTGGGCCGACACCACCACGCCGGCCGGCCGCATGGTGTTGACCGTGTTCGCCGGCATTGC
CGAGTTCGAGCGTTCCCTAATCATCGACCGCACCCGGAGCGGGCGCGAGGCCGCCAAGGCCCGAGGCGTG
AAGTTTGGCCCCCGCCCTACCCTCACCCCGGCACAGATCGCGCACGCCCGCGAGCTGATCGACCAGGAAG
GCCGCACCGTGAAAGAGGCGGCTGCACTGCTTGGCGTGCATCGCTCGACCCTGTACCGCGCACTTGAGCG
CAGCGAGGAAGTGACGCCCACCGAGGCCAGGCGGCGCGGTGCCTTCCGTGAGGACGCATTGACCGAGGCC
GACGCCCTGGCGGCCGCCGAGAATGAACGCCAAGAGGAACAAGCATGAAACCGCACCAGGACGGCCAGGA
CGAACCGTTTTTCATTACCGAAGAGATCGAGGCGGAGATGATCGCGGCCGGGTACGTGTTCGAGCCGCCC
GCGCACCTCTCAACCGTGCGGCTGCATGAAATCCTGGCCGGTTTGTCTGATGCCAAGCTGGCGGCCTGGC
CGGCCAGCTTGGCCGCTGAAGAAACCGAGCGCCGCCGTCTAAAAAGGTGATGTGTATTTGAGTAAAACAG
CTTGCGTCATGCGGTCGCTGCGTATATGATGCGATGAGTAAATAAACAAATACGCAAGGGGAACGCATGA
AGGTTATCGCTGTACTTAACCAGAAAGGCGGGTCAGGCAAGACGACCATCGCAACCCATCTAGCCCGCGC
CCTGCAACTCGCCGGGGCCGATGTTCTGTTAGTCGATTCCGATCCCCAGGGCAGTGCCCGCGATTGGGCG
GCCGTGCGGGAAGATCAACCGCTAACCGTTGTCGGCATCGACCGCCCGACGATTGACCGCGACGTGAAGG
CCATCGGCCGGCGCGACTTCGTAGTGATCGACGGAGCGCCCCAGGCGGCGGACTTGGCTGTGTCCGCGAT
CAAGGCAGCCGACTTCGTGCTGATTCCGGTGCAGCCAAGCCCTTACGACATATGGGCCACCGCCGACCTG
GTGGAGCTGGTTAAGCAGCGCATTGAGGTCACGGATGGAAGGCTACAAGCGGCCTTTGTCGTGTCGCGGG
CGATCAAAGGCACGCGCATCGGCGGTGAGGTTGCCGAGGCGCTGGCCGGGTACGAGCTGCCCATTCTTGA
GTCCCGTATCACGCAGCGCGTGAGCTACCCAGGCACTGCCGCCGCCGGCACAACCGTTCTTGAATCAGAA
CCCGAGGGCGACGCTGCCCGCGAGGTCCAGGCGCTGGCCGCTGAAATTAAATCAAAACTCATTTGAGTTA
ATGAGGTAAAGAGAAAATGAGCAAAAGCACAAACACGCTAAGTGCCGGCCGTCCGAGCGCACGCAGCAGC
AAGGCTGCAACGTTGGCCAGCCTGGCAGACACGCCAGCCATGAAGCGGGTCAACTTTCAGTTGCCGGCGG
AGGATCACACCAAGCTGAAGATGTACGCGGTACGCCAAGGCAAGACCATTACCGAGCTGCTATCTGAATA
CATCGCGCAGCTACCAGAGTAAATGAGCAAATGAATAAATGAGTAGATGAATTTTAGCGGCTAAAGGAGG
CGGCATGGAAAATCAAGAACAACCAGGCACCGACGCCGTGGAATGCCCCATGTGTGGAGGAACGGGCGGT
TGGCCAGGCGTAAGCGGCTGGGTTGTCTGCCGGCCCTGCAATGGCACTGGAACCCCCAAGCCCGAGGAAT
CGGCGTGACGGTCGCAAACCATCCGGCCCGGTACAAATCGGCGCGGCGCTGGGTGATGACCTGGTGGAGA
AGTTGAAGGCCGCGCAGGCCGCCCAGCGGCAACGCATCGAGGCAGAAGCACGCCCCGGTGAATCGTGGCA
AGCGGCCGCTGATCGAATCCGCAAAGAATCCCGGCAACCGCCGGCAGCCGGTGCGCCGTCGATTAGGAAG
CCGCCCAAGGGCGACGAGCAACCAGATTTTTTCGTTCCGATGCTCTATGACGTGGGCACCCGCGATAGTC
GCAGCATCATGGACGTGGCCGTTTTCCGTCTGTCGAAGCGTGACCGACGAGCTGGCGAGGTGATCCGCTA
CGAGCTTCCAGACGGGCACGTAGAGGTTTCCGCAGGGCCGGCCGGCATGGCCAGTGTGTGGGATTACGAC
CTGGTACTGATGGCGGTTTCCCATCTAACCGAATCCATGAACCGATACCGGGAAGGGAAGGGAGACAAGC
CCGGCCGCGTGTTCCGTCCACACGTTGCGGACGTACTCAAGTTCTGCCGGCGAGCCGATGGCGGAAAGCA
GAAAGACGACCTGGTAGAAACCTGCATTCGGTTAAACACCACGCACGTTGCCATGCAGCGTACGAAGAAG
GCCAAGAACGGCCGCCTGGTGACGGTATCCGAGGGTGAAGCCTTGATTAGCCGCTACAAGATCGTAAAGA
GCGAAACCGGGCGGCCGGAGTACATCGAGATCGAGCTAGCTGATTGGATGTACCGCGAGATCACAGAAGG
CAAGAACCCGGACGTGCTGACGGTTCACCCCGATTACTTTTTGATCGATCCCGGCATCGGCCGTTTTCTC
TACCGCCTGGCACGCCGCGCCGCAGGCAAGGCAGAAGCCAGATGGTTGTTCAAGACGATCTACGAACGCA
GTGGCAGCGCCGGAGAGTTCAAGAAGTTCTGTTTCACCGTGCGCAAGCTGATCGGGTCAAATGACCTGCC
GGAGTACGATTTGAAGGAGGAGGCGGGGCAGGCTGGCCCGATCCTAGTCATGCGCTACCGCAACCTGATC
GAGGGCGAAGCATCCGCCGGTTCCTAATGTACGGAGCAGATGCTAGGGCAAATTGCCCTAGCAGGGGAAA
AAGGTCGAAAAGGACTCTTTCCTGTGGATAGCACGTACATTGGGAACCCAAAGCCGTACATTGGGAACCG
GAACCCGTACATTGGGAACCCAAAGCCGTACATTGGGAACCGGTCACACATGTAAGTGACTGATATAAAA
GAGAAAAAAGGCGATTTTTCCGCCTAAAACTCTTTAAAACTTATTAAAACTCTTAAAACCCGCCTGGCCT
GTGCATAACTGTCTGGCCAGCGCACAGCCGAAGAGCTGCAAAAAGCGCCTACCCTTCGGTCGCTGCGCTC
CCTACGCCCCGCCGCTTCGCGTCGGCCTATCGCGGCCGCTGGCCGCTCAAAAATGGCTGGCCTACGGCCA
GGCAATCTACCAGGGCGCGGACAAGCCGCGCCGTCGCCACTCGACCGCCGGCGCCCACATCAAGGCACCC
TGCCTCGCGCGTTTCGGTGATGACGGTGAAAACCTCTGACACATGCAGCTCCCGGTGACGGTCACAGCTT
GTCTGTAAGCGGATGCCGGGAGCAGACAAGCCCGTCAGGGCGCGTCAGCGGGTGTTGGCGGGTGTCGGGG
CGCAGCCATGACCCAGTCACGTAGCGATAGCGGAGTGTATACTGGCTTAACTATGCGGCATCAGAGCAGA
TTGTACTGAGAGTGCACCATATGCGGTGTGAAATACCGCACAGATGCGTAAGGAGAAAATACCGCATCAG
GCGCTCTTCCGCTTCCTCGCTCACTGACTCGCTGCGCTCGGTCGTTCGGCTGCGGCGAGCGGTATCAGCT
CACTCAAAGGCGGTAATACGGTTATCCACAGAATCAGGGGATAACGCAGGAAAGAACATGTGAGCAAAAG
GCCAGCAAAAGGCCAGGAACCGTAAAAAGGCCGCGTTGCTGGCGTTTTTCCATAGGCTCCGCCCCCCTGA
CGAGCATCACAAAAATCGACGCTCAAGTCAGAGGTGGCGAAACCCGACAGGACTATAAAGATACCAGGCG
TTTCCCCCTGGAAGCTCCCTCGTGCGCTCTCCTGTTCCGACCCTGCCGCTTACCGGATACCTGTCCGCCT
TTCTCCCTTCGGGAAGCGTGGCGCTTTCTCATAGCTCACGCTGTAGGTATCTCAGTTCGGTGTAGGTCGT
TCGCTCCAAGCTGGGCTGTGTGCACGAACCCCCCGTTCAGCCCGACCGCTGCGCCTTATCCGGTAACTAT
CGTCTTGAGTCCAACCCGGTAAGACACGACTTATCGCCACTGGCAGCAGCCACTGGTAACAGGATTAGCA
GAGCGAGGTATGTAGGCGGTGCTACAGAGTTCTTGAAGTGGTGGCCTAACTACGGCTACACTAGAAGGAC
AGTATTTGGTATCTGCGCTCTGCTGAAGCCAGTTACCTTCGGAAAAAGAGTTGGTAGCTCTTGATCCGGC
AAACAAACCACCGCTGGTAGCGGTGGTTTTTTTGTTTGCAAGCAGCAGATTACGCGCAGAAAAAAAGGAT
CTCAAGAAGATCCTTTGATCTTTTCTACGGGGTCTGACGCTCAGTGGAACGAAAACTCACGTTAAGGGAT
TTTGGTCATGCATTCTAGGTGATTATTTGCCGACTACCTTGGTGATCTCGCCTTTCACGTAGTGGACAAA
TTCTTCCAACTGATCTGCGCGCGAGGCCAAGCGATCTTCTTCTTGTCCAAGATAAGCCTGTCTAGCTTCA
AGTATGACGGGCTGATACTGGGCCGGCAGGCGCTCCATTGCCCAGTCGGCAGCGACATCCTTCGGCGCGA
TTTTGCCGGTTACTGCGCTGTACCAAATGCGGGACAACGTAAGCACTACATTTCGCTCATCACCAGCCCA
GTCGGGCGGCGAGTTCCATAGCGTTAAGGTTTCATTTAGCGCCTCAAATAGATCCTGTTCAGGAACCGGA
TCAAAGAGTTCCTCCGCCGCTGGACCTACCAAGGCAACGCTATGTTCTCTTGCTTTTGTCAGCAAGATAG
CCAGATCAATGTCGATCGTGGCTGGCTCGAAGATACCTGCAAGAATGTCATTGCGCTGCCATTCTCCAAA
TTGCAGTTCGCGCTTAGCTGGATAACGCCACGGAATGATGTCGTCGTGCACAACAATGGTGACTTCTACA
GCGCGGAGAATCTCGCTCTCTCCAGGGGAAGCCGAAGTTTCCAAAAGGTCGTTGATCAAAGCTCGCCGCG
TTGTTTCATCAAGCCTTACGGTCACCGTAACCAGCAAATCAATATCACTGTGTGGCTTCAGGCCGCCATC
CACTGCGGAGCCGTACAAATGTACGGCCAGCAACGTCGGTTCGAGATGGCGCTCGATGACGCCAACTACC
TCTGATAGTTGAGTCGATACTTCGGCGATCACCGCTTCCCTCATAATGTTTAACTTTGTTTTAGGGCGAC
TGCCCTGCTGCGTAACATCGTTGCTGCTCCATAACATCAAACATCGACCCACGGCGTAACGCGCTTGCTG
CTTGGATGCCCGAGGCATAGACTGTACCCCAAAAAAACAGTCATAACAAGCCATGAAAACCGCCACTGCG
CCGTTACCACCGCTGCGTTCGGTCAAGGTTCTGGACCAGTTGCGTGAGCGCATACGCTACTTGCATTACA
GCTTACGAACCGAACAGGCTTATGTCCACTGGGTTCGTGCCTTCATCCGTTTCCACGGTGTGCGTCACCC
GGCAACCTTGGGTAGCAGCGAAGTCGAGGCATTTCTGTCCTGGCTGGAACAGAACTTATTATTTCCTTCC
TCTTTTCTACAGTATTTAAAGATACCCCAAGAAGCTAATTATAACAAGACGAACTCCAATTCACTGTTCC
TTGCATTCTAAAACCTTAAATACCAGAAAACAGCTTTTTCAAAGTTGTTTTCAAAGTTGGCGTATAACAT
AGTATCGACGGAGCCGATTTTGAAACCGCGGTGATCACAGGCAGCAACGCTCTGTCATCGTTACAATCAA
CATGCTACCCTCCGCGAGATCATCCGTGTTTCAAACCCGGCAGCTTAGTTGCCGTTCTTCCGAATAGCAT
CGGTAACATGAGCAAAGTCTGCCGCCTTACAACGGCTCTCCCGCTGACGCCGTCCCGGACTGATGGGCTG
CCTGTATCGAGTGGTGATTTTGTGCCGAGCTGCCGGTCGGGGAGCTGTTGGCTGGCTGGTGGCAGGATAT
ATTGTGGTGTAAACA
