>Addgene plasmid #68238 | pDGB3_omega1 | addgene partial sequence | sequence record 126423 | pCR8_R1 5'-cgaaccgaacaggcttatgt-3'
GCTCTCGTTTCCACGGTGTGCGTCACCCGGCAACCTTGGGTAGCAGCGAAGTCGAGGCATTTCTGTCCTG
GCTGGAACAGAACTTATTATTTCCTTCCTCTTTTCTACAGTATTTAAAGATACCCCAAGAAGCTAATTAT
AACAAGACGAACTCCAATTCACTGTTCCTTGCATTCTAAAACCTTAAATACCAGAAAACAGCTTTTTCAA
AGTTGTTTTCAAAGTTGGCGTATAACATAGTATCGACGGAGCCGATTTTGAAACCGCGGTGATCACAGGC
AGCAACGCTCTGTCATCGTTACAATCAACATGCTACCCTCCGCGAGATCATCCGTGTTTCAAACCCGGCA
GCTTAGTTGCCGTTCTTCCGAATAGCATCGGTAACATGAGCAAAGTCTGCCGCCTTACAACGGCTCTCCC
GCTGACGCCGTCCCGGACTGATGGGCTGCCTGTATCGAGTGGTGATTTTGTGCCGAGCTGCCGGTCGGGG
AGCTGTTGGCTGGCTGGTGGCAGGATATATTGTGGTGTAAACATAACGGATCCGGTCTCAGGAGTGAGAC
GCACAGCTTGTCTGTAAGCGGATGCCGGGAGCAGACAAGCCCGTCAGGGCGCGTCAGCGGGTGTTGGCGG
GTGTCGGGGCTGGCTTAACTATGCGGCATCAGAGCAGATTGTACTGAGAGTGCACCATATGCGGTGTGAA
ATACCGCACAGATGCGTAAGGAGAAAATACCGCATCAGGCGCCATTCGCCATTCAGGCTGCGCAACTGTT
GGGAAGGGCGATCGGCGCAGGCCTCTTCGCTATTACGCCAGCTGGCGAAAGGGGGATGTGCTGCAAGGCG
ATTAAGTTGGGTAACGCCAGGGTTTTCCCAGTCACGAC
