>Addgene plasmid #68238 | pDGB3_omega1 | addgene partial sequence | sequence record 128403 | RB-F1 5'-ggataaaccttttcacgccc-3'
TATAACGCTCTTTTCTCTTAGGTTTACCCGCCAATATATCCTGTCAGGATCCGGTCTCATGACAGCGTGA
GACGCAGCTGGCACGACAGGTTTCCCGACTGGAAAGCGGGCAGTGAGCGCAACGCAATTAATGTGAGTTA
GCTCACTCATTAGGCACCCCAGGCTTTACACTATATGCTTCCGGCTCGTATGTTGTGTGGAATTGTGAGC
GGATAACAATTTCACACAGGAAACAGCTATGACCATGATTACGCCAAGCTTGCATGCCTGCAGGTCGACT
CTAGAGGATCCCCGGGTACCGAGCTCGAATTCACTGGCCGTCGTTTTACAACGTCGTGACTGGGAAAACC
CTGGCGTTACCCAACTTAATCGCCTTGCAGCACATCCCCCTTTCGCCAGCTGGCGTAATAGCGAAGAGGC
CTGCGCCGATCGCCCTTCCCAACAGTTGCGCAGCCTGAATGGCGAATGGCGCCTGATGCGGTATTTTCTC
CTTACGCATCTGTGCGGTATTTCACACCGCATATGGTGCACTCTCAGTACAATCTGCTCTGATGCCGCAT
AGTTAAGCCAGCCCCGACACCCGCCAACACCCGCTGACGCGCCCTGACGGGCTTGTCTGCTCCCGGCATC
CGCTTACAGACAAGCTGTGCGTCTCACTCCTGAGACCGGATCCGTTATGTTTACACCACAATATATCCTG
CCACCAGCCAGCCAACAGCTCCCCGACCGGCAGCTCGGCACAAAATCACCACTCGATACAGGCAGCCCAT
CAGTCCGGGACGGCGTCAGCGGGAGAGCCGTTGTAAGGCGGCAGACTTTGCTCATGTTACCGATGCTATT
CGGAAGAACGGCAACTAAGCTGCCGG
